>Addgene plasmid #179105 | pDY1052 PASTEv3 pCMV-SpCas9-XTEN3-RT(L139P)-(GGS)6-BxbINT | addgene full sequence | sequence record 421140 | Addgene NGS Result
TTTATCAGGGTTATTGTCTCATGAGCGGATACATATTTGAATGTATTTAGAAAAATAAACAAATAGGGGT
TCCGCGCACATTTCCCCGAAAAGTGCCACCTGACGTCGACGGATCGGGAGATCGATCTCCCGATCCCCTA
GGGTCTACTCTCAGTACAATCTGCTCTGATGCCGCATAGTTAAGCCAGTATCTGCTCCCTGCTTGTGTGT
TGGAGGTCGCTGAGTAGTGCGCGAGCAAAATTTAAGCTACAACAAGGCAAGGCTTGACCGACAATTGCAT
GAAGAATCTGCTTAGGGTTAGGCGTTTTGCGCTGCTTCGCGATGTACGGGCCAGATATACGCGTTGACAT
TGATTATTGACTAGTTATTAATAGTAATCAATTACGGGGTCATTAGTTCATAGCCCATATATGGAGTTCC
GCGTTACATAACTTACGGTAAATGGCCCGCCTGGCTGACCGCCCAACGACCCCCGCCCATTGACGTCAAT
AATGACGTATGTTCCCATAGTAACGCCAATAGGGACTTTCCATTGACGTCAATGGGTGGAGTATTTACGG
TAAACTGCCCACTTGGCAGTACATCAAGTGTATCATATGCCAAGTACGCCCCCTATTGACGTCAATGACG
GTAAATGGCCCGCCTGGCATTATGCCCAGTACATGACCTTATGGGACTTTCCTACTTGGCAGTACATCTA
CGTATTAGTCATCGCTATTACCATGGTGATGCGGTTTTGGCAGTACATCAATGGGCGTGGATAGCGGTTT
GACTCACGGGGATTTCCAAGTCTCCACCCCATTGACGTCAATGGGAGTTTGTTTTGGCACCAAAATCAAC
GGGACTTTCCAAAATGTCGTAACAACTCCGCCCCATTGACGCAAATGGGCGGTAGGCGTGTACGGTGGGA
GGTCTATATAAGCAGAGCTGGTTTAGTGAACCGTCAGATCCGCTAGAGATCCGCGGCCGCTAATACGACT
CACTATAGGGAGAGCCGCCACCATGAAACGGACAGCCGACGGAAGCGAGTTCGAGTCACCAAAGAAGAAG
CGGAAAGTCGACAAGAAGTACAGCATCGGCCTGGACATCGGCACCAACTCTGTGGGCTGGGCCGTGATCA
CCGACGAGTACAAGGTGCCCAGCAAGAAATTCAAGGTGCTGGGCAACACCGACCGGCACAGCATCAAGAA
GAACCTGATCGGAGCCCTGCTGTTCGACAGCGGCGAAACAGCCGAGGCCACCCGGCTGAAGAGAACCGCC
AGAAGAAGATACACCAGACGGAAGAACCGGATCTGCTATCTGCAAGAGATCTTCAGCAACGAGATGGCCA
AGGTGGACGACAGCTTCTTCCACAGACTGGAAGAGTCCTTCCTGGTGGAAGAGGATAAGAAGCACGAGCG
GCACCCCATCTTCGGCAACATCGTGGACGAGGTGGCCTACCACGAGAAGTACCCCACCATCTACCACCTG
AGAAAGAAACTGGTGGACAGCACCGACAAGGCCGACCTGCGGCTGATCTATCTGGCCCTGGCCCACATGA
TCAAGTTCCGGGGCCACTTCCTGATCGAGGGCGACCTGAACCCCGACAACAGCGACGTGGACAAGCTGTT
CATCCAGCTGGTGCAGACCTACAACCAGCTGTTCGAGGAAAACCCCATCAACGCCAGCGGCGTGGACGCC
AAGGCCATCCTGTCTGCCAGACTGAGCAAGAGCAGACGGCTGGAAAATCTGATCGCCCAGCTGCCCGGCG
AGAAGAAGAATGGCCTGTTCGGAAACCTGATTGCCCTGAGCCTGGGCCTGACCCCCAACTTCAAGAGCAA
CTTCGACCTGGCCGAGGATGCCAAACTGCAGCTGAGCAAGGACACCTACGACGACGACCTGGACAACCTG
CTGGCCCAGATCGGCGACCAGTACGCCGACCTGTTTCTGGCCGCCAAGAACCTGTCCGACGCCATCCTGC
TGAGCGACATCCTGAGAGTGAACACCGAGATCACCAAGGCCCCCCTGAGCGCCTCTATGATCAAGAGATA
CGACGAGCACCACCAGGACCTGACCCTGCTGAAAGCTCTCGTGCGGCAGCAGCTGCCTGAGAAGTACAAA
GAGATTTTCTTCGACCAGAGCAAGAACGGCTACGCCGGCTACATTGACGGCGGAGCCAGCCAGGAAGAGT
TCTACAAGTTCATCAAGCCCATCCTGGAAAAGATGGACGGCACCGAGGAACTGCTCGTGAAGCTGAACAG
AGAGGACCTGCTGCGGAAGCAGCGGACCTTCGACAACGGCAGCATCCCCCACCAGATCCACCTGGGAGAG
CTGCACGCCATTCTGCGGCGGCAGGAAGATTTTTACCCATTCCTGAAGGACAACCGGGAAAAGATCGAGA
AGATCCTGACCTTCCGCATCCCCTACTACGTGGGCCCTCTGGCCAGGGGAAACAGCAGATTCGCCTGGAT
GACCAGAAAGAGCGAGGAAACCATCACCCCCTGGAACTTCGAGGAAGTGGTGGACAAGGGCGCTTCCGCC
CAGAGCTTCATCGAGCGGATGACCAACTTCGATAAGAACCTGCCCAACGAGAAGGTGCTGCCCAAGCACA
GCCTGCTGTACGAGTACTTCACCGTGTATAACGAGCTGACCAAAGTGAAATACGTGACCGAGGGAATGAG
AAAGCCCGCCTTCCTGAGCGGCGAGCAGAAAAAGGCCATCGTGGACCTGCTGTTCAAGACCAACCGGAAA
GTGACCGTGAAGCAGCTGAAAGAGGACTACTTCAAGAAAATCGAGTGCTTCGACTCCGTGGAAATCTCCG
GCGTGGAAGATCGGTTCAACGCCTCCCTGGGCACATACCACGATCTGCTGAAAATTATCAAGGACAAGGA
CTTCCTGGACAATGAGGAAAACGAGGACATTCTGGAAGATATCGTGCTGACCCTGACACTGTTTGAGGAC
AGAGAGATGATCGAGGAACGGCTGAAAACCTATGCCCACCTGTTCGACGACAAAGTGATGAAGCAGCTGA
AGCGGCGGAGATACACCGGCTGGGGCAGGCTGAGCCGGAAGCTGATCAACGGCATCCGGGACAAGCAGTC
CGGCAAGACAATCCTGGATTTCCTGAAGTCCGACGGCTTCGCCAACAGAAACTTCATGCAGCTGATCCAC
GACGACAGCCTGACCTTTAAAGAGGACATCCAGAAAGCCCAGGTGTCCGGCCAGGGCGATAGCCTGCACG
AGCACATTGCCAATCTGGCCGGCAGCCCCGCCATTAAGAAGGGCATCCTGCAGACAGTGAAGGTGGTGGA
CGAGCTCGTGAAAGTGATGGGCCGGCACAAGCCCGAGAACATCGTGATCGAAATGGCCAGAGAGAACCAG
ACCACCCAGAAGGGACAGAAGAACAGCCGCGAGAGAATGAAGCGGATCGAAGAGGGCATCAAAGAGCTGG
GCAGCCAGATCCTGAAAGAACACCCCGTGGAAAACACCCAGCTGCAGAACGAGAAGCTGTACCTGTACTA
CCTGCAGAATGGGCGGGATATGTACGTGGACCAGGAACTGGACATCAACCGGCTGTCCGACTACGATGTG
GACGCTATCGTGCCTCAGAGCTTTCTGAAGGACGACTCCATCGACAACAAGGTGCTGACCAGAAGCGACA
AGAACCGGGGCAAGAGCGACAACGTGCCCTCCGAAGAGGTCGTGAAGAAGATGAAGAACTACTGGCGGCA
GCTGCTGAACGCCAAGCTGATTACCCAGAGAAAGTTCGACAATCTGACCAAGGCCGAGAGAGGCGGCCTG
AGCGAACTGGATAAGGCCGGCTTCATCAAGAGACAGCTGGTGGAAACCCGGCAGATCACAAAGCACGTGG
CACAGATCCTGGACTCCCGGATGAACACTAAGTACGACGAGAATGACAAGCTGATCCGGGAAGTGAAAGT
GATCACCCTGAAGTCCAAGCTGGTGTCCGATTTCCGGAAGGATTTCCAGTTTTACAAAGTGCGCGAGATC
AACAACTACCACCACGCCCACGACGCCTACCTGAACGCCGTCGTGGGAACCGCCCTGATCAAAAAGTACC
CTAAGCTGGAAAGCGAGTTCGTGTACGGCGACTACAAGGTGTACGACGTGCGGAAGATGATCGCCAAGAG
CGAGCAGGAAATCGGCAAGGCTACCGCCAAGTACTTCTTCTACAGCAACATCATGAACTTTTTCAAGACC
GAGATTACCCTGGCCAACGGCGAGATCCGGAAGCGGCCTCTGATCGAGACAAACGGCGAAACCGGGGAGA
TCGTGTGGGATAAGGGCCGGGATTTTGCCACCGTGCGGAAAGTGCTGAGCATGCCCCAAGTGAATATCGT
GAAAAAGACCGAGGTGCAGACAGGCGGCTTCAGCAAAGAGTCTATCCTGCCCAAGAGGAACAGCGATAAG
CTGATCGCCAGAAAGAAGGACTGGGACCCTAAGAAGTACGGCGGCTTCGACAGCCCCACCGTGGCCTATT
CTGTGCTGGTGGTGGCCAAAGTGGAAAAGGGCAAGTCCAAGAAACTGAAGAGTGTGAAAGAGCTGCTGGG
GATCACCATCATGGAAAGAAGCAGCTTCGAGAAGAATCCCATCGACTTTCTGGAAGCCAAGGGCTACAAA
GAAGTGAAAAAGGACCTGATCATCAAGCTGCCTAAGTACTCCCTGTTCGAGCTGGAAAACGGCCGGAAGA
GAATGCTGGCCTCTGCCGGCGAACTGCAGAAGGGAAACGAACTGGCCCTGCCCTCCAAATATGTGAACTT
CCTGTACCTGGCCAGCCACTATGAGAAGCTGAAGGGCTCCCCCGAGGATAATGAGCAGAAACAGCTGTTT
GTGGAACAGCACAAGCACTACCTGGACGAGATCATCGAGCAGATCAGCGAGTTCTCCAAGAGAGTGATCC
TGGCCGACGCTAATCTGGACAAAGTGCTGTCCGCCTACAACAAGCACCGGGATAAGCCCATCAGAGAGCA
GGCCGAGAATATCATCCACCTGTTTACCCTGACCAATCTGGGAGCCCCTGCCGCCTTCAAGTACTTTGAC
ACCACCATCGACCGGAAGAGGTACACCAGCACCAAAGAGGTGCTGGACGCCACCCTGATCCACCAGAGCA
TCACCGGCCTGTACGAGACACGGATCGACCTGTCTCAGCTGGGAGGTGACTCTGGAGGATCTAGCGGAGG
ATCCTCTGGCAGCGAGACACCAGGAACAAGCGAGTCAGCAACACCAGAGAGCTCTGGTAGCGAGACACCC
GGTACCAGTGAAAGCGCCACGCCAGAAAGCAGTGGGAGTGAGACTCCGGGTACATCTGAATCAGCGACAC
CGGAATCAAGTGGCGGCAGCAGTGGCGGCAGCAGCACCCTAAATATAGAAGATGAGTATCGGCTACATGA
GACCTCAAAAGAGCCAGATGTTTCTCTAGGGTCCACATGGCTGTCTGATTTTCCTCAGGCCTGGGCGGAA
ACCGGGGGCATGGGACTGGCAGTTCGCCAAGCTCCTCTGATCATACCTCTGAAAGCAACCTCTACCCCCG
TGTCCATAAAACAATACCCCATGTCACAAGAAGCCAGACTGGGGATCAAGCCCCACATACAGAGACTGTT
GGACCAGGGAATACTGGTACCCTGCCAGTCCCCCTGGAACACGCCCCTGCTACCCGTTAAGAAACCAGGG
ACTAATGATTATAGGCCTGTCCAGGATCTGAGAGAAGTCAACAAGCGGGTGGAAGACATCCACCCCACCG
TGCCCAACCCTTACAACCTCTTGAGCGGGCCCCCACCGTCCCACCAGTGGTACACTGTGCTTGATTTAAA
GGATGCCTTTTTCTGCCTGAGACTCCACCCCACCAGTCAGCCTCTCTTCGCCTTTGAGTGGAGAGATCCA
GAGATGGGAATCTCAGGACAATTGACCTGGACCAGACTCCCACAGGGTTTCAAAAACAGTCCCACCCTGT
TTAATGAGGCACTGCACAGAGACCTAGCAGACTTCCGGATCCAGCACCCAGACTTGATCCTGCTACAGTA
CGTGGATGACTTACTGCTGGCCGCCACTTCTGAGCTAGACTGCCAACAAGGTACTCGGGCCCTGTTACAA
ACCCTAGGGAACCTCGGGTATCGGGCCTCGGCCAAGAAAGCCCAAATTTGCCAGAAACAGGTCAAGTATC
TGGGGTATCTTCTAAAAGAGGGTCAGAGATGGCTGACTGAGGCCAGAAAAGAGACTGTGATGGGGCAGCC
TACTCCGAAGACCCCTCGACAACTAAGGGAGTTCCTAGGGAAGGCAGGCTTCTGTCGCCTCTTCATCCCT
GGGTTTGCAGAAATGGCAGCCCCCCTGTACCCTCTCACCAAACCGGGGACTCTGTTTAATTGGGGCCCAG
ACCAACAAAAGGCCTATCAAGAAATCAAGCAAGCTCTTCTAACTGCCCCAGCCCTGGGGTTGCCAGATTT
GACTAAGCCCTTTGAACTCTTTGTCGACGAGAAGCAGGGCTACGCCAAAGGTGTCCTAACGCAAAAACTG
GGACCTTGGCGTCGGCCGGTGGCCTACCTGTCCAAAAAGCTAGACCCAGTAGCAGCTGGGTGGCCCCCTT
GCCTACGGATGGTAGCAGCCATTGCCGTACTGACAAAGGATGCAGGCAAGCTAACCATGGGACAGCCACT
AGTCATTCTGGCCCCCCATGCAGTAGAGGCACTAGTCAAACAACCCCCCGACCGCTGGCTTTCCAACGCC
CGGATGACTCACTATCAGGCCTTGCTTTTGGACACGGACCGGGTCCAGTTCGGACCGGTGGTAGCCCTGA
ACCCGGCTACGCTGCTCCCACTGCCTGAGGAAGGGCTGCAACACAACTGCCTTGATATCCTGGCCGAAGC
CCACGGAACCCGACCCGACCTAACGGACCAGCCGCTCCCAGACGCCGACCACACCTGGTACACGGATGGA
AGCAGTCTCTTACAAGAGGGACAGCGTAAGGCGGGAGCTGCGGTGACCACCGAGACCGAGGTAATCTGGG
CTAAAGCCCTGCCAGCCGGGACATCCGCTCAGCGGGCTGAACTGATAGCACTCACCCAGGCCCTAAAGAT
GGCAGAAGGTAAGAAGCTAAATGTTTATACTGATAGCCGTTATGCTTTTGCTACTGCCCATATCCATGGA
GAAATATACAGAAGGCGTGGGTGGCTCACATCAGAAGGCAAAGAGATCAAAAATAAAGACGAGATCTTGG
CCCTACTAAAAGCCCTCTTTCTGCCCAAAAGACTTAGCATAATCCATTGTCCAGGACATCAAAAGGGACA
CAGCGCCGAGGCTAGAGGCAACCGGATGGCTGACCAAGCGGCCCGAAAGGCAGCCATCACAGAGACTCCA
GACACCTCTACCCTCCTCATAGAAAATTCATCACCCTCTGGCGGCTCAAAAAGAACCGCCGACGGCAGCG
AATTCGAGCCCAAGAAGAAGAGGAAAGTCGGGGGGTCAGGTGGATCCGGCGGAAGTGGCGGATCCGGTGG
ATCTGGCGGCAGTCCAAAAAAGAAAAGAAAAGTGTATCCCTATGATGTCCCCGATTATGCCGGTTCAAGA
GCCCTGGTCGTGATTAGACTGAGCCGAGTGACAGACGCCACCACAAGTCCCGAGAGACAGCTGGAATCAT
GCCAGCAGCTCTGTGCTCAGCGGGGTTGGGATGTGGTCGGCGTGGCAGAGGATCTGGACGTGAGCGGGGC
CGTCGATCCATTCGACAGAAAGAGGAGGCCCAACCTGGCAAGATGGCTCGCTTTCGAGGAACAGCCCTTT
GATGTGATCGTCGCCTACAGAGTGGACCGGCTGACCCGCTCAATTCGACATCTCCAGCAGCTGGTGCATT
GGGCTGAGGACCACAAGAAACTGGTGGTCAGCGCAACAGAAGCCCACTTCGATACTACCACACCTTTTGC
CGCTGTGGTCATCGCACTGATGGGCACTGTGGCCCAGATGGAGCTCGAAGCTATCAAGGAGCGAAACAGG
AGCGCAGCCCATTTCAATATTAGGGCCGGTAAATACAGAGGCTCCCTGCCCCCTTGGGGATATCTCCCTA
CCAGGGTGGATGGGGAGTGGAGACTGGTGCCAGACCCCGTCCAGAGAGAGCGGATTCTGGAAGTGTACCA
CAGAGTGGTCGATAACCACGAACCACTCCATCTGGTGGCACACGACCTGAATAGACGCGGCGTGCTCTCT
CCAAAGGATTATTTTGCTCAGCTGCAGGGAAGAGAGCCACAGGGAAGAGAATGGAGTGCTACTGCACTGA
AGAGATCTATGATCAGTGAGGCTATGCTGGGTTACGCAACACTCAATGGCAAAACTGTCCGGGACGATGA
CGGAGCCCCTCTGGTGAGGGCTGAGCCTATTCTCACCAGAGAGCAGCTCGAAGCTCTGCGGGCAGAACTG
GTCAAGACTAGTCGCGCCAAACCTGCCGTGAGCACCCCAAGCCTGCTCCTGAGGGTGCTGTTCTGCGCCG
TCTGTGGAGAGCCAGCATACAAGTTTGCCGGCGGAGGGCGCAAACATCCCCGCTATCGATGCAGGAGCAT
GGGGTTCCCTAAGCACTGTGGAAACGGGACAGTGGCCATGGCTGAGTGGGACGCCTTTTGCGAGGAACAG
GTGCTGGATCTCCTGGGTGACGCTGAGCGGCTGGAAAAAGTGTGGGTGGCAGGATCTGACTCCGCTGTGG
AGCTGGCAGAAGTCAATGCCGAGCTCGTGGATCTGACTTCCCTCATCGGATCTCCTGCATATAGAGCTGG
GTCCCCACAGAGAGAAGCTCTGGACGCACGAATTGCTGCACTCGCTGCTAGACAGGAGGAACTGGAGGGC
CTGGAGGCCAGGCCCTCTGGATGGGAGTGGCGAGAAACCGGACAGAGGTTTGGGGATTGGTGGAGGGAGC
AGGACACCGCAGCCAAGAACACATGGCTGAGATCCATGAATGTCCGGCTCACATTCGACGTGCGCGGTGG
CCTGACTCGAACCATCGATTTTGGCGACCTGCAGGAGTATGAACAGCACCTGAGACTGGGGTCCGTGGTC
GAAAGACTGCACACTGGGATGTCCTAGGTTTAAACCCGCTGATCAGCCTCGACTGTGCCTTCTAGTTGCC
AGCCATCTGTTGTTTGCCCCTCCCCCGTGCCTTCCTTGACCCTGGAAGGTGCCACTCCCACTGTCCTTTC
CTAATAAAATGAGAAAATTGCATCGCATTGTCTGAGTAGGTGTCATTCTATTCTGGGGGGTGGGGTGGGG
CAGGACAGCAAGGGGGAGGATTGGGAAGACAATAGCAGGCATGCTGGGGATGCGGTGGGCTCTATGGCTT
CTGAGGCGGAAAGAACCAGCTGGGGCTCGATACCGTCGACCTCTAGCTAGAGCTTGGCGTAATCATGGTC
ATAGCTGTTTCCTGTGTGAAATTGTTATCCGCTCACAATTCCACACAACATACGAGCCGGAAGCATAAAG
TGTAAAGCCTAGGGTGCCTAATGAGTGAGCTAACTCACATTAATTGCGTTGCGCTCACTGCCCGCTTTCC
AGTCGGGAAACCTGTCGTGCCAGCTGCATTAATGAATCGGCCAACGCGCGGGGAGAGGCGGTTTGCGTAT
TGGGCGCTCTTCCGCTTCCTCGCTCACTGACTCGCTGCGCTCGGTCGTTCGGCTGCGGCGAGCGGTATCA
GCTCACTCAAAGGCGGTAATACGGTTATCCACAGAATCAGGGGATAACGCAGGAAAGAACATGTGAGCAA
AAGGCCAGCAAAAGGCCAGGAACCGTAAAAAGGCCGCGTTGCTGGCGTTTTTCCATAGGCTCCGCCCCCC
TGACGAGCATCACAAAAATCGACGCTCAAGTCAGAGGTGGCGAAACCCGACAGGACTATAAAGATACCAG
GCGTTTCCCCCTGGAAGCTCCCTCGTGCGCTCTCCTGTTCCGACCCTGCCGCTTACCGGATACCTGTCCG
CCTTTCTCCCTTCGGGAAGCGTGGCGCTTTCTCATAGCTCACGCTGTAGGTATCTCAGTTCGGTGTAGGT
CGTTCGCTCCAAGCTGGGCTGTGTGCACGAACCCCCCGTTCAGCCCGACCGCTGCGCCTTATCCGGTAAC
TATCGTCTTGAGTCCAACCCGGTAAGACACGACTTATCGCCACTGGCAGCAGCCACTGGTAACAGGATTA
GCAGAGCGAGGTATGTAGGCGGTGCTACAGAGTTCTTGAAGTGGTGGCCTAACTACGGCTACACTAGAAG
AACAGTATTTGGTATCTGCGCTCTGCTGAAGCCAGTTACCTTCGGAAAAAGAGTTGGTAGCTCTTGATCC
GGCAAACAAACCACCGCTGGTAGCGGTGGTTTTTTTGTTTGCAAGCAGCAGATTACGCGCAGAAAAAAAG
GATCTCAAGAAGATCCTTTGATCTTTTCTACGGGGTCTGACACTCAGTGGAACGAAAACTCACGTTAAGG
GATTTTGGTCATGAGATTATCAAAAAGGATCTTCACCTAGATCCTTTTAAATTAAAAATGAAGTTTTAAA
TCAATCTAAAGTATATATGAGTAAACTTGGTCTGACAGTTACCAATGCTTAATCAGTGAGGCACCTATCT
CAGCGATCTGTCTATTTCGTTCATCCATAGTTGCCTGACTCCCCGTCGTGTAGATAACTACGATACGGGA
GGGCTTACCATCTGGCCCCAGTGCTGCAATGATACCGCGAGACCCACGCTCACCGGCTCCAGATTTATCA
GCAATAAACCAGCCAGCCGGAAGGGCCGAGCGCAGAAGTGGTCCTGCAACTTTATCCGCCTCCATCCAGT
CTATTAATTGTTGCCGGGAAGCTAGAGTAAGTAGTTCGCCAGTTAATAGTTTGCGCAACGTTGTTGCCAT
TGCTACAGGCATCGTGGTGTCACGCTCGTCGTTTGGTATGGCTTCATTCAGCTCCGGTTCCCAACGATCA
AGGCGAGTTACATGATCCCCCATGTTGTGCAAAAAAGCGGTTAGCTCCTTCGGTCCTCCGATCGTTGTCA
GAAGTAAGTTGGCCGCAGTGTTATCACTCATGGTTATGGCAGCACTGCATAATTCTCTTACTGTCATGCC
ATCCGTAAGATGCTTTTCTGTGACTGGTGAGTACTCAACCAAGTCATTCTGAGAATAGTGTATGCGGCGA
CCGAGTTGCTCTTGCCCGGCGTCAATACGGGATAATACCGCGCCACATAGCAGAACTTTAAAAGTGCTCA
TCATTGGAAAACGTTCTTCGGGGCGAAAACTCTCAAGGATCTTACCGCTGTTGAGATCCAGTTCGATGTA
ACCCACTCGTGCACCCAACTGATCTTCAGCATCTTTTACTTTCACCAGCGTTTCTGGGTGAGCAAAAACA
GGAAGGCAAAATGCCGCAAAAAAGGGAATAAGGGCGACACGGAAATGTTGAATACTCATACTCTTCCTTT
TTCAATATTATTGAAGCA
Features (pLannotate 1.2.2; 16 found; start..end, strand, type, name):
    147..191     -  misc_feature   bom (fragment): basis of mobility region from pBR322
    346..725     +  enhancer       CMV enhancer: human cytomegalovirus immediate early enhancer
    726..929     +  promoter       CMV promoter: human cytomegalovirus (CMV) immediate early promoter
    971..989     +  promoter       T7 promoter: promoter for bacteriophage T7 RNA polymerase
   1060..2661    +  CDS            Cas9(N): N-terminal portion of Streptococcus pyogenes Cas9 (Zetsche et al., 2015)
   2662..5156    +  CDS            Cas9(C) (fragment): C-terminal portion of Streptococcus pyogenes Cas9 (Zetsche et al., 2015)
   5356..7387    +  CDS            gag-pol (fragment): Moloney murine leukemia virus Gag-Pol polyprotein; gag-pol; contains a read-through stop codon
   9083..9307    +  polyA_signal   bGH poly(A) signal: bovine growth hormone polyadenylation signal
   9311..9332    +  promoter       SV40 promoter (fragment): SV40 enhancer and early promoter
   9400..9422    -  protein_bind   lac operator (fragment): The lac repressor binds to the lac operator to inhibit transcription in E. coli. This inhibition can be relieved by adding lactose or isopropyl-β-D-thiogalactopyranoside (IPTG). lac repressor encoded by lacI
   9426..9456    -  promoter       lac promoter: promoter for the E. coli lac operon
   9471..9492    -  protein_bind   CAP binding site: CAP binding activates transcription in the presence of cAMP. E. coli catabolite activator protein
   9505..9597    -  CDS            lacI (fragment): lac repressor; lacI; The lac repressor binds to the lac operator to inhibit transcription in E. coli. This inhibition can be relieved by adding lactose or isopropyl-β-D-thiogalactopyranoside (IPTG).
   9780..10368   -  rep_origin     ori: high-copy-number ColE1/pMB1/pBR322/pUC origin of replication
  10539..11399   -  CDS            AmpR: β-lactamase; bla; confers resistance to ampicillin, carbenicillin, and related antibiotics
  11400..76      -  promoter       AmpR promoter (across the origin): bla
