[The description below was written by a language model from this plasmid's Addgene catalogue record and pLannotate feature annotations shown in this document.]
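Description:
pDY1052 PASTEv3 is an 11.4 kb mammalian expression plasmid on a pCMV backbone that encodes the protein component of the PASTE system, a CRISPR-directed integrase approach for inserting large DNA sequences without double-strand breaks. It is propagated in E. coli through a high-copy ColE1/pUC-type origin and selected with ampicillin via the β-lactamase gene and its promoter. Short remnants of lac regulatory elements, a lacI fragment, an SV40 promoter fragment and a bom fragment are backbone leftovers with no evident role in the payload. The record lists no mammalian selection marker.

The payload is a single long fusion open reading frame driven by the human cytomegalovirus immediate-early enhancer and promoter and terminated by the bovine growth hormone polyadenylation signal; a T7 promoter sits just upstream of the coding region. According to the construct name, the fusion consists of Streptococcus pyogenes Cas9, an XTEN-type linker, a reverse transcriptase carrying the L139P substitution, a (GGS)6 flexible linker and the Bxb1 serine integrase. The annotation detects Cas9 as two adjoining segments and the reverse transcriptase as a Moloney murine leukemia virus Gag-Pol fragment. The roughly 1.7 kb between that fragment and the polyadenylation signal is unannotated and presumably holds the linker and integrase. The record does not state which Cas9 variant (nickase or otherwise) is encoded, nor any localization signals.

In this type of system, the Cas9–reverse transcriptase module, guided by an extended guide RNA supplied separately, writes an integrase attachment site into the genomic target, and the tethered Bxb1 integrase then recombines a donor carrying the matching site into that location. Guide RNA and donor cargo are not on this plasmid.
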