Addgene plasmid #179105: pDY1052 PASTEv3 pCMV-SpCas9-XTEN3-RT(L139P)-(GGS)6-BxbINT
Purpose: pCMV-SpCas9-XTEN3-RT(L139P)-(GGS)6-BxbINT
Depositing lab: Omar Abudayyeh & Jonathan Gootenberg. Depositing organization: Massachusetts Institute of Technology. Publication: Drag-and-drop genome insertion of large sequences without double-strand DNA cleavage using CRISPR-directed integrases. Yarnall MTN, Ioannidi EI, Schmitt-Ulms C, Krajeski RN, Lim J, Villiger L, Zhou W, Jiang K, Garushyants SK, Roberts N, Zhang L, Vakulskas CA, Walker JA 2nd, Kadina AP, Zepeda AE, Holden K, Ma H, Xie J, Gao G, Foquet L, Bial G, Donnelly SK, Miyata Y, Radiloff DR, Henderson JM, Ujita A, Abudayyeh OO, Gootenberg JS. Nat Biotechnol. 2022 Nov 24. doi: 10.1038/s41587-022-01527-4. PubMed 36424489.
Backbone
  Vector backbone: pCMV
  Vector type: Mammalian Expression, CRISPR
Growth in bacteria
  Bacterial resistance: Ampicillin, 100 μg/mL
  Growth temperature: 37°C
  Growth strain: NEB Stable
  Copy number: Unknown
Gene/Insert
  Gene/Insert name: pCMV-SpCas9-XTEN3-RT(L139P)-(GGS)6-BxbINT
Terms and licenses: Academic/Nonprofit Terms; Industry Terms: Not Available to Industry
Depositor comments: Please visit https://doi.org/10.1101/2021.11.01.466786 for bioRxiv preprint.
How to cite: pDY1052 PASTEv3 pCMV-SpCas9-XTEN3-RT(L139P)-(GGS)6-BxbINT was a gift from Omar Abudayyeh & Jonathan Gootenberg (Addgene plasmid # 179105 ; http://n2t.net/addgene:179105 ; RRID:Addgene_179105)
